>Addgene plasmid #13692 | cmv 16 E7 C24G | addgene partial sequence | sequence record 20017 | Bglob_intron-F
CTNNAGATTCCTGNTTTGAGATGAGGATAAAATACTCTGAGTCCAAACCGGGCCCCTCTGCTAACCATGT
TCATGCCTTCTTCTCTTTCCTACAGCTCCTGGGCAACGTGCTGGTTGTTGTGCTGTCTCATCATTTTGGC
AAAGAATTCCTCGACGGATCCACCATGCATGGAGATACACCTACATTGCATGAATATATGTTAGATTTGC
AACCAGAGACAACTGATCTCTACGGTTATGAGCAATTAAATGACAGCTCAGAGGAGGAGGATGAAATAGA
TGGTCCAGCTGGACAAGCAGAACCGGACAGAGCCCATTACAATATTGTAACCTTTTGTTGCAAGTGTGAC
TCTACGCTTCGGTTGTGCGTACAAAGCACACACGTAGACATTCGTACTTTGGAAGACCTGTTAATGGGCA
CACTAGGAATTGTGTGCCCCATCTGTTCTCAGAAACCATAAAGATCCGTCGAGGAATTCACTCCTCAGGT
GCAGGCTGCCTATCAGAAGGTGGTGGCTGGTGTGGCCAATGCCCTGGCTCACAAATACCACTGAGATCTT
TTTCCCTCTGCCAAAAATTATGGGGACATCATGAAGCCCCTTGAGCATCTGACTTCTGGCTAATAAAGGA
AATTTATTTTCATTGCAATAGGGGGTTTGGAATTTTTTGTGTCTCTCACTCGGAAGGACATATGGGAGGG
CAAATCANNTAAAACATCAGAATGAGTATTTGGTTTAGAGTTTGGCAACATATGCCCCATATGCTGGCTG
CCATGAACAAAGGTTGGCTATAAAGAGGTCATCAGTATAT
