[The description below was written by a language model from this plasmid's Addgene catalogue record.]
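Description:
cmv 16 E7 C24G is a mammalian expression plasmid built on the pCMV bam neo backbone (about 6.55 kb without insert) that carries a point-mutant form of the human papillomavirus type 16 E7 oncoprotein. It is maintained as a high-copy plasmid in E. coli under ampicillin selection. It also carries a neomycin resistance marker, so transfected mammalian cells can be selected with G418 to obtain stable populations or clones. No feature table accompanies the record, so the origin of replication and the exact regulatory elements are not itemised. The backbone and construct names point to a CMV promoter driving the insert. The listed sequencing primers, which anneal in a beta-globin intron and a beta-globin polyadenylation region, suggest that the cloning site sits between those two elements.

The insert is roughly 300 bp and encodes HPV 16 E7 with cysteine 24 replaced by glycine. It was cloned into a BamHI site, with the 5′ site retained and the 3′ site destroyed. The catalogue lists the species as human, although E7 is a viral gene. From general knowledge, residue 24 lies in the conserved LXCXE motif through which E7 binds the retinoblastoma tumour suppressor and related pocket proteins, and C24G is widely used as a binding-defective mutant. The record itself does not state a purpose. The plasmid would typically be used alongside wild-type E7 to test which effects of E7 on cell cycle control, transformation or other cellular pathways depend on pocket-protein interaction.
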