Addgene plasmid #13692: cmv 16 E7 C24G
Depositing lab: Karl Munger. Depositing organization: Harvard Medical School.
Backbone
  Vector backbone: pCMV bam neo
  Backbone size w/o insert (bp): 6550
  Vector type: Mammalian Expression
  Selectable markers: Neomycin (select with G418)
Growth in bacteria
  Bacterial resistance: Ampicillin, 100 μg/mL
  Growth temperature: 37°C
  Growth strain: DH5alpha
  Copy number: High Copy
Gene/Insert
  Gene/Insert name: HPV 16 E7 C24G (alt name: HPV 16 E7)
  Species: H. sapiens (human)
  Insert size (bp): 300
  Mutation: aa 24 changed from C to G
  GenBank ID: AY089955
  Entrez Gene: E7 (a.k.a. HpV16gp2)
  Cloning method: Restriction Enzyme; 5′ cloning site BamH1 (not destroyed); 3′ cloning site BamH1 (destroyed during cloning)
  Sequencing primers: 5′ B glob intron-F; 3′ B glob-pA-R
Terms and licenses: Academic/Nonprofit Terms; Industry Terms: Not Available to Industry
How to cite: cmv 16 E7 C24G was a gift from Karl Munger (Addgene plasmid # 13692 ; http://n2t.net/addgene:13692 ; RRID:Addgene_13692)
